>Addgene plasmid #50732 | pCDNA CrkII Y221F | addgene partial sequence | sequence record 79169 | BGH-rev 5'-TAGAAGGCACAGTCGAGG-3'
TGAGTCACACGCTGGTCATGCTCCATACAATGAAAGCAATCCTGCTTGATACTATTCACACGGTGCATGA
TTACTTCACGGGGGTGGAACGGAACAGTCTGTCGCCATTTGATAGTATGGTTCCAGAATGAAAACAAAAC
CACTGAATAAATCAGGGTAAGCAGTGTGTAACACTCCTTCCTGTCCATCGGTTTTCCACAGGGTGATTTG
CACTGCCTGAGAGAAAGGAGGCAAGATACCTATCCCTTCTGATACACACAGGCACGACCACTACCGCCTC
CAATTGCCAATTCAGAAGCTAACACACAAGCCCTCCAGTTCGTACCCTGAATATGGTAATTAAGACTAGG
AATGGAGCAGTTCAGTCTAAAAAATATCACAGGTAACAGAATGCTTATATAAACTAGACTGCTTTTGACA
TCTGTAAGAAAATTGTATAGATGGCAGTTGGAAAAAAAAAAAAAAGATTGTTCCCATCTGTCAGCAAAAC
TGTTGAACTATACTCAGCTGAAGTCCTCATCGGGATTCTGTTGATCCAGCAGACGGACATGTGTGAATGG
GAAGTGACCTCGTTTGCCATTACACTCCCCTTCCCACTGACCACTCACATTAATCTTCGTAACCTTTACC
AGCTCACCGACCTCCAAAGCCAAGGCTGTCTTGTCGTAGGCATTGGGGACTCGCTTCTGGATAACCCTGG
CATATATGGGCCCATTCTGGAGGTTAGGGAGCGGAGTGTTGACGCTGGGTTGGGCAAAGGGGCCAGGCTC
CGGCCCACCCAGTGGCTGTGGGTGGGAACCCTCCTGGTTACCTCCAATCAGAGCCGATACTGA
