>Addgene plasmid #50732 | pCDNA CrkII Y221F | addgene partial sequence | sequence record 79172 | CMV-F 5'-CGCAAATGGGCGGTAGGCGTG-3'
CCAAGCTGGCTAGCGTTTAAACTTAAGCTTGGTACCGAGCTCGGATCCATGGCGGGCAACTTCGACTCGG
AGGAGCGGAGTAGCTGGTACTGGGGGCGGTTGAGTCGGCAGGAGGCGGTGGCGCTGCTGCAGGGCCAGCG
GCACGGGGTGTTCCTGGTGCGGGACTCGAGCACCAGCCCCGGGGACTATGTGCTCAGCGTCTCAGAGAAC
TCGCGCGTCTCCCACTACATCATCAACAGCAGCGGCCCGCGCCCGCCGGTGCCACCGTCGCCCGCCCAGC
CTCCGCCCGGGGTGAGCCCCTCCAGACTCCGAATAGGAGATCAAGAGTTTGATTCATTGCCTGCTTTACT
GGAATTCTACAAAATACACTATTTGGACACTACAACGTTGATAGAACCAGTTTCCAGATCCAGGCAGGGT
AGTGGAGTGATTCTCAGGCAGGAGGAGGCGGAGTATGTGCGAGCCCTCTTTGACTTTAATGGGAATGATG
AGGAAGATCTTCCCTTTAAGAAAGGAGACATCTTGAGAATCCGGGACAAGCCTGAAGAGCAGTGGTGGAA
TGCGGAGGACAGCGAAGGCAAGAGAGGGATGATTCCAGTCCCTTACGTCGAGAAGTATAGACCTGCCTCC
GCCTCAGTATCGGCTCTGATTGGAGGTAACCAGGAGGGTTCCCACCCACAGCCACTGGGTGGGCCGGAGC
CTGGCCCCTTTGCCCAACCCAGCGTCAACACTCCGCTCCCTAACCTCCAGAATGGGCCCATATATGCCAG
GGTTATCCAGAAGCGAGTCCCCAATGCCTACGACAAGACAGCCTTGGCTTTG
