[The description below was written by a language model from this plasmid's Addgene catalogue record.]
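Description:
pCDNA CrkII Y221F is a mammalian expression plasmid built on the commercial pCDNA 3.1 backbone. It is propagated in E. coli as a high-copy plasmid under ampicillin selection. The record provides catalogue fields only, with no feature table, so the replication origins and any mammalian selection marker carried by this version of the backbone are not stated. No epitope tag or reporter fusion is listed either.

The insert is the human CRK gene product CrkII (also known as p38), cloned by restriction digestion between BamHI and NotI sites; whether those sites survived cloning is not recorded. Expression is driven by the CMV promoter, a strong constitutive promoter widely used for transient or stable expression in cultured mammalian cells. The listing of a BGH reverse sequencing primer is consistent with a bovine growth hormone polyadenylation region downstream of the insert, as is usual for this vector family.

The coding sequence carries a Y221F substitution, replacing tyrosine 221 with phenylalanine, which cannot be phosphorylated. CrkII is an SH2/SH3 domain adaptor protein, and tyrosine 221 is generally known as a regulatory phosphorylation site whose modification alters the adaptor's ability to engage binding partners. The mutant therefore serves as a phosphorylation-deficient form of the protein. In line with the associated study on how CrkII tyrosine phosphorylation modulates cell migration, the construct is suited to overexpressing this mutant in mammalian cells and comparing its effects on adaptor signalling and migration with those of wild-type CrkII.
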