Addgene plasmid #50732: pCDNA CrkII Y221F
Purpose: mammalian expression of CrkII Y221F mutant
Depositing lab: Kenneth Yamada. Depositing organization: National Institute of Dental and Craniofacial Research (NIDCR). Publication: Tyrosine phosphorylation of the CrkII adaptor protein modulates cell migration. Takino T, Tamura M, Miyamori H, Araki M, Matsumoto K, Sato H, Yamada KM. J Cell Sci. 2003 Aug 1;116(Pt 15):3145-55. Epub 2003 Jun 10. 10.1242/jcs.00632 PubMed 12799422.
Backbone
  Vector backbone: pCDNA 3.1
  Backbone manufacturer: Invitrogen
  Vector type: Mammalian Expression
Growth in bacteria
  Bacterial resistance: Ampicillin, 100 μg/mL
  Growth temperature: 37°C
  Growth strain: DH5alpha
  Copy number: High Copy
Gene/Insert
  Gene/Insert name: CrkII Y221F (alt name: CrkII)
  Species: H. sapiens (human)
  Mutation: Y221F
  GenBank ID: GI:1219554
  Entrez Gene: CRK (a.k.a. CRKII, p38)
  Promoter: CMV
  Cloning method: Restriction Enzyme; 5′ cloning site BamHI (unknown if destroyed); 3′ cloning site NotI (unknown if destroyed)
  Sequencing primers: 5′ CMV-F; 3′ BGHrev
Terms and licenses: Academic/Nonprofit Terms; Industry Terms: Not Available to Industry
How to cite: pCDNA CrkII Y221F was a gift from Kenneth Yamada (Addgene plasmid # 50732 ; http://n2t.net/addgene:50732 ; RRID:Addgene_50732)
